LOCUS       Exported 7349 bp ds-DNA circular SYN 13-MAY-2021
DEFINITION  MoClo Level 1 luciferase reporter.
ACCESSION   .
VERSION     .
KEYWORDS    pEPYC1CB0329
SOURCE      synthetic DNA construct
  ORGANISM  synthetic DNA construct
REFERENCE   1 (bases 1 to 7349)
  AUTHORS   Cai YM, Kallam K, Tidd H, Gendarini G, Salzman A, Patron NJ
  TITLE     Rational design of minimal synthetic promoters for plants.
  JOURNAL   Nucleic Acids Res. 2020 Aug 28. pii: 5897334. doi:
            10.1093/nar/gkaa682.
  PUBMED    32856047
REFERENCE   2 (bases 1 to 7349)
  AUTHORS   .
  TITLE     Direct Submission
  JOURNAL   Exported May 13, 2021 from SnapGene Server 1.1.58
            http://www.snapgene.com
FEATURES             Location/Qualifiers
     source          1..7349
                     /organism="synthetic DNA construct"
                     /mol_type="other DNA"
     misc_feature    42..66
                     /label=RB T-DNA repeat
                     /note="right border repeat from nopaline C58 T-DNA"
     CDS             complement(222..1370)
                     /codon_start=1
                     /product="trans-acting replication protein that binds to
                     and activates oriV"
                     /label=trfA
                     /translation="MNRTFDRKAYRQELIDAGFSAEDAETIASRTVMRAPRETFQSVGS
                     MVQQATAKIERDSVQLAPPALPAPSAAVERSRRLEQEAAGLAKSMTIDTRGTMTTKKRK
                     TAGEDLAKQVSEAKQAALLKHTKQQIKEMQLSLFDIAPWPDTMRAMPNDTARSALFTTR
                     NKKIPREALQNKVIFHVNKDVKITYTGVELRADDDELVWQQVLEYAKRTPIGEPITFTF
                     YELCQDLGWSINGRYYTKAEECLSRLQATAMGFTSDRVGHLESVSLLHRFRVLDRGKKT
                     SRCQVLIDEEIVVLFAGDHYTKFIWEKYRKLSPTARRMFDYFSSHREPYPLKLETFRLM
                     CGSDSTRVKKWREQVGEACEELRGSGLVEHAWVNDDLVHCKR"
     rep_origin      complement(1706..2294)
                     /direction=LEFT
                     /label=ori
                     /note="high-copy-number ColE1/pMB1/pBR322/pUC origin of
                     replication"
     primer_bind     complement(1786..1805)
                     /label=pBR322ori-F
                     /note="pBR322 origin, forward primer"
     CDS             complement(2465..3325)
                     /codon_start=1
                     /gene="bla"
                     /product="beta-lactamase"
                     /label=AmpR
                     /note="confers resistance to ampicillin, carbenicillin, and
                     related antibiotics"
                     /translation="MSIQHFRVALIPFFAAFCLPVFAHPETLVKVKDAEDQLGARVGYI
                     ELDLNSGKILESFRPEERFPMMSTFKVLLCGAVLSRIDAGQEQLGRRIHYSQNDLVEYS
                     PVTEKHLTDGMTVRELCSAAITMSDNTAANLLLTTIGGPKELTAFLHNMGDHVTRLDRW
                     EPELNEAIPNDERDTTMPVAMATTLRKLLTGELLTLASRQQLIDWMEADKVAGPLLRSA
                     LPAGWFIADKSGAGERGSRGIIAALGPDGKPSRIVVIYTTGSQATMDERNRQIAEIGAS
                     LIKHW"
     primer_bind     3088..3107
                     /label=Amp-R
                     /note="Ampicillin resistance gene, reverse primer"
     promoter        complement(3326..3430)
                     /gene="bla"
                     /label=AmpR promoter
     rep_origin      3517..4148
                     /label=oriV
                     /note="incP origin of replication"
     misc_feature    4240..4264
                     /label=LB T-DNA repeat
                     /note="left border repeat from nopaline C58 T-DNA"
     misc_feature    4831..4886
                     /label=TMV Omega
                     /note="translational enhancer from the tobacco mosaic virus
                     5'-leader sequence (Gallie et al., 1988)"
     CDS             4888..6537
                     /codon_start=1
                     /gene="luc+"
                     /product="firefly luciferase"
                     /label=luciferase
                     /note="enhanced luc+ version of the luciferase gene"
                     /translation="MEDAKNIKKGPAPFYPLEDGTAGEQLHKAMKRYALVPGTIAFTDA
                     HIEVDITYAEYFEMSVRLAEAMKRYGLNTNHRIVVCSENSLQFFMPVLGALFIGVAVAP
                     ANDIYNERELLNSMGISQPTVVFVSKKGLQKILNVQKKLPIIQKIIIMDSKTDYQGFQS
                     MYTFVTSHLPPGFNEYDFVPESFDRDKTIALIMNSSGSTGLPKGVALPHRTACVRFSHA
                     RDPIFGNQIIPDTAILSVVPFHHGFGMFTTLGYLICGFRVVLMYRFEEELFLRSLQDYK
                     IQSALLVPTLFSFFAKSTLIDKYDLSNLHEIASGGAPLSKEVGEAVAKRFHLPGIRQGY
                     GLTETTSAILITPEGDDKPGAVGKVVPFFEAKVVDLDTGKTLGVNQRGELCVRGPMIMS
                     GYVNNPEATNALIDKDGWLHSGDIAYWDEDEHFFIVDRLKSLIKYKGYQVAPAELESIL
                     LQHPNIFDAGVAGLPDDDAGELPAAVVVLEHGKTMTEKEIVDYVASQVTTAKKLRGGVV
                     FVDEVPKGLTGKLDARKIREILIKAKKGGKIAV"
     primer_bind     complement(4954..4972)
                     /label=LucNrev
                     /note="Firefly luciferase, reverse primer"
     CDS             6601..6624
                     /codon_start=1
                     /product="FLAG(R) epitope tag, followed by an enterokinase
                     cleavage site"
                     /label=FLAG
                     /translation="DYKDDDDK"
     terminator      6635..7342
                     /label=OCS terminator
                     /note="octopine synthase terminator"
ORIGIN
        1 gcaattgtct tctgcacgaa gtggtttaaa ctatcagtgt ttgacaggat atattggcgg
       61 gtaaacctaa gagaaaagag cgtttattag aataatcgga tatttaaaag ggcgtgaaaa
      121 ggtttatccg ttcgtccatt tgtatgtgca tgccaaccac agggttcccc agatcaggcg
      181 ctggctgctg aacccccagc cggaactgac cccacaaggc cctagcgttt gcaatgcacc
      241 aggtcatcat tgacccaggc gtgttccacc aggccgctgc ctcgcaactc ttcgcaggct
      301 tcgccgacct gctcgcgcca cttcttcacg cgggtggaat ccgatccgca catgaggcgg
      361 aaggtttcca gcttgagcgg gtacggctcc cggtgcgagc tgaaatagtc gaacatccgt
      421 cgggccgtcg gcgacagctt gcggtacttc tcccatatga atttcgtgta gtggtcgcca
      481 gcaaacagca cgacgatttc ctcgtcgatc aggacctggc aacgggacgt tttcttgcca
      541 cggtccagga cgcggaagcg gtgcagcagc gacaccgatt ccaggtgccc aacgcggtcg
      601 gacgtgaagc ccatcgccgt cgcctgtagg cgcgacaggc attcctcggc cttcgtgtaa
      661 taccggccat tgatcgacca gcccaggtcc tggcaaagct cgtagaacgt gaaggtgatc
      721 ggctcgccga taggggtgcg cttcgcgtac tccaacacct gctgccacac cagttcgtca
      781 tcgtcggccc gcagctcgac gccggtgtag gtgatcttca cgtccttgtt gacgtggaaa
      841 atgaccttgt tttgcagcgc ctcgcgcggg attttcttgt tgcgcgtggt gaacagggca
      901 gagcgggccg tgtcgtttgg catcgctcgc atcgtgtccg gccacggcgc aatatcgaac
      961 aaggaaagct gcatttcctt gatctgctgc ttcgtgtgtt tcagcaacgc ggcctgcttg
     1021 gcctcgctga cctgttttgc caggtcctcg ccggcggttt ttcgcttctt ggtcgtcata
     1081 gttcctcgcg tgtcgatggt catcgacttc gccaaacctg ccgcctcctg ttcaagacga
     1141 cgcgaacgct ccacggcggc cgatggcgcg ggcagggcag ggggagccag ttgcacgctg
     1201 tcgcgctcga tcttggccgt agcttgctgg accatcgagc cgacggactg gaaggtttcg
     1261 cggggcgcac gcatgacggt gcggcttgcg atggtttcgg catcctcggc ggaaaacccc
     1321 gcgtcgatca gttcttgcct gtatgccttc cggtcaaacg tccgattcat tcaccctcct
     1381 tgcgggattg ccccgactca cgccggggca atgtgccctt attcctgatt tgacccgcct
     1441 ggtgccttgg tgtccagata atccacctta tcggcaatga agtcggtccc gtagaccgtc
     1501 tggccgtcct tctcgtactt ggtattccga atcttgccct gcacgaatac cagcgacccc
     1561 ttgcccaaat acttgccgtg ggcctcggcc tgagagccaa aacacttgat gcggaagaag
     1621 tcggtgcgct cctgcttgtc gccggcatcg ttgcgccaca tctaggatct gccaggaacc
     1681 gtaaaaaggc cgcgttgctg gcgtttttcc ataggctccg cccccctgac gagcatcaca
     1741 aaaatcgacg ctcaagtcag aggtggcgaa acccgacagg actataaaga taccaggcgt
     1801 ttccccctgg aagctccctc gtgcgctctc ctgttccgac cctgccgctt accggatacc
     1861 tgtccgcctt tctcccttcg ggaagcgtgg cgctttctca tagctcacgc tgtaggtatc
     1921 tcagttcggt gtaggtcgtt cgctccaagc tgggctgtgt gcacgaaccc cccgttcagc
     1981 ccgaccgctg cgccttatcc ggtaactatc gtcttgagtc caacccggta agacacgact
     2041 tatcgccact ggcagcagcc actggtaaca ggattagcag agcgaggtat gtaggcggtg
     2101 ctacagagtt cttgaagtgg tggcctaact acggctacac tagaagaaca gtatttggta
     2161 tctgcgctct gctgaagcca gttaccttcg gaaaaagagt tggtagctct tgatccggca
     2221 aacaaaccac cgctggtagc ggtggttttt ttgtttgcaa gcagcagatt acgcgcagaa
     2281 aaaaaggatc tcaagaagat cctttgatct tttctacggg gtctgacgct cagtggaacg
     2341 aaaactcacg ttaagggatt ttggtcatga gattatcaaa aaggatcttc acctagatcc
     2401 ttttaaatta aaaatgaagt tttaaatcaa tctaaagtat atatgagtaa acttggtctg
     2461 acagttacca atgcttaatc agtgaggcac ctatctcagc gatctgtcta tttcgttcat
     2521 ccatagttgc ctgactcccc gtcgtgtaga taactacgat acgggagggc ttaccatctg
     2581 gccccagtgc tgcaatgata ccgcgagaac cacgctcacc ggctccagat ttatcagcaa
     2641 taaaccagcc agccggaagg gccgagcgca gaagtggtcc tgcaacttta tccgcctcca
     2701 tccagtctat taattgttgc cgggaagcta gagtaagtag ttcgccagtt aatagtttgc
     2761 gcaacgttgt tgccattgct acaggcatcg tggtgtcacg ctcgtcgttt ggtatggctt
     2821 cattcagctc cggttcccaa cgatcaaggc gagttacatg atcccccatg ttgtgcaaaa
     2881 aagcggttag ctccttcggt cctccgatcg ttgtcagaag taagttggcc gcagtgttat
     2941 cactcatggt tatggcagca ctgcataatt ctcttactgt catgccatcc gtaagatgct
     3001 tttctgtgac tggtgagtac tcaaccaagt cattctgaga atagtgtatg cggcgaccga
     3061 gttgctcttg cccggcgtca atacgggata ataccgcgcc acatagcaga actttaaaag
     3121 tgctcatcat tggaaaacgt tcttcggggc gaaaactctc aaggatctta ccgctgttga
     3181 gatccagttc gatgtaaccc actcgtgcac ccaactgatc ttcagcatct tttactttca
     3241 ccagcgtttc tgggtgagca aaaacaggaa ggcaaaatgc cgcaaaaaag ggaataaggg
     3301 cgacacggaa atgttgaata ctcatactct tcctttttca atattattga agcatttatc
     3361 aaggttattg tctcatgagc ggatacatat ttgaatgtat ttagaaaaat aaacaaatag
     3421 gggttccgcg cacgaattgg ccagcgctgc catttttggg gtgaggccgt tcgcggccga
     3481 ggggcgcagc ccctgggggg atgggaggcc cgcgttagcg ggccgggagg gttcgagaag
     3541 ggggggcacc ccccttcggc gtgcgcggtc acgcgcacag ggcgcagccc tggttaaaaa
     3601 caaggtttat aaatattggt ttaaaagcag gttaaaagac aggttagcgg tggccgaaaa
     3661 acgggcggaa acccttgcaa atgctggatt ttctgcctgt ggacagcccc tcaaatgtca
     3721 ataggtgcgc ccctcatctg tcagcactct gcccctcaag tgtcaaggat cgcgcccctc
     3781 atctgtcagt agtcgcgccc ctcaagtgtc aataccgcag ggcacttatc cccaggcttg
     3841 tccacatcat ctgtgggaaa ctcgcgtaaa atcaggcgtt ttcgccgatt tgcgaggctg
     3901 gccagctcca cgtcgccggc cgaaatcgag cctgcccctc atctgtcaac gccgcgccgg
     3961 gtgagtcggc ccctcaagtg tcaacgtccg cccctcatct gtcagtgagg gccaagtttt
     4021 ccgcgaggta tccacaacgc cggcggccgc ggtgtctcgc acacggcttc gacggcgttt
     4081 ctggcgcgtt tgcagggcca tagacggccg ccagcccagc ggcgagggca accagcccgg
     4141 tgagcgtcgc aaaggagatc ctgatctgac tgatgggctg cctgtatcga gtggtgattt
     4201 tgtgccgagc tgccggtcgg ggagctgttg gctggctggt ggcaggatat attgtggtgt
     4261 aaacaaattg acgcttagac aacttaataa cacattgcgg acgtttttaa tgtactgggg
     4321 tggatgcagt gggccccact ctgtgaagac aatgccgaat tcggatccgg agtggaagat
     4381 tcagaaaatc tccatcaaca aataatccaa gtaaggatta atggattgat caacatcctt
     4441 accgctatgg gtaagattga tgaaaagtca aaaacaaaaa tcaattatgc acaccagcat
     4501 gtgttgatca ccagctattg tgggacacca atttcgtcca cagacatcaa catcttatcg
     4561 tcctttgaag ataagataat aatgttgaag ataagagtgg gagccaccac taaaacattg
     4621 ctttgtcaaa agctaaaaaa gatgatgccc gacagccact tgtgtgaagc atgtgaagcc
     4681 ggtccctcca ctaagaaaat tagtgaagca tcttctcaca gctcaatcag tgagcaacag
     4741 gacgaaggaa atgacgtaag ccatgacgtc taatcccaca agaatttcct tatataagga
     4801 acacaaatca gaaggtactg tatttttaca acaattacca acaacaacaa acaacaaaca
     4861 acattacaat tactatttac aattacaatg gaggacgcca aaaacataaa gaaaggcccg
     4921 gcgccattct atccgctgga agatggaacc gctggagagc aactgcataa ggctatgaag
     4981 agatacgccc tggttcctgg aacaattgct tttacagatg cacatatcga ggtggacatc
     5041 acttacgctg agtacttcga aatgtccgtt cggttggcag aagctatgaa acgatatggg
     5101 ctgaatacaa atcacagaat cgtcgtatgc agtgaaaact ctcttcaatt ctttatgccg
     5161 gtgttgggcg cgttatttat cggagttgca gttgcgcccg cgaacgacat ttataatgaa
     5221 cgtgaattgc tcaacagtat gggcatttcg cagcctaccg tggtgttcgt ttccaaaaag
     5281 gggttgcaaa aaattttgaa cgtgcaaaaa aagctcccaa tcatccaaaa aattattatc
     5341 atggattcta aaacggatta ccagggattt cagtcgatgt acacgttcgt cacatctcat
     5401 ctacctcccg gttttaatga atacgatttt gtgccagagt ccttcgatag ggacaagaca
     5461 attgcactga tcatgaactc ctctggatct actggtctgc ctaaaggtgt cgctctgcct
     5521 catagaactg cctgcgtgag attctcgcat gccagagatc ctatttttgg caatcaaatc
     5581 attccggata ctgcgatttt aagtgttgtt ccattccatc acggttttgg aatgtttact
     5641 acactcggat atttgatatg tggatttcga gtcgtcttaa tgtatagatt tgaagaagaa
     5701 ctgtttctga ggagccttca ggattacaag attcaaagtg cgctgctggt gccaacccta
     5761 ttctccttct tcgccaaaag cactctgatt gacaaatacg atttatctaa tttacacgaa
     5821 attgcttctg gtggcgctcc cctctctaag gaagtcgggg aagcggttgc caagaggttc
     5881 catctgccag gtatcaggca aggatatggg ctcactgaga ctacatcagc tattctgatt
     5941 acacccgagg gggatgataa accgggcgcg gtcggtaaag ttgttccatt ttttgaagcg
     6001 aaggttgtgg atctggatac cgggaaaacg ctgggcgtta atcaaagagg cgaactgtgt
     6061 gtgagaggtc ctatgattat gtccggttat gtaaacaatc cggaagcgac caacgccttg
     6121 attgacaagg atggatggct acattctgga gacatagctt actgggacga ggacgaacac
     6181 ttcttcatcg ttgaccgcct gaagtctctg attaagtaca aaggctatca ggtggctccc
     6241 gctgaattgg aatccatctt gctccaacac cccaacatct tcgacgcagg tgtcgcaggt
     6301 ctgcccgacg atgacgccgg tgaacttccc gccgccgttg ttgttttgga gcacggaaag
     6361 acgatgacgg aaaaagagat cgtggattac gtcgccagtc aagtaacaac cgcgaaaaag
     6421 ttgcgcggag gagttgtgtt tgtggacgaa gtaccgaaag gtcttaccgg aaaactcgac
     6481 gcaagaaaaa tcagagagat cctcataaag gccaagaagg gcggaaagat cgccgtgggt
     6541 tcggattata aggaccatga cggagactat aaggaccatg acctcgacgc tgcagcagcg
     6601 gattataagg acgatgacga taagtgagct tgtcctgctt taatgagata tgcgagaagc
     6661 ctatgatcgc atgatatttg ctttcaattc tgttgtgcac gttgtaaaaa acctgagcat
     6721 gtgtagctca gatccttacc gccggtttcg gttcattcta atgaatatat cacccgttac
     6781 tatcgtattt ttatgaataa tattctccgt tcaatttact gattgtaccc tactacttat
     6841 atgtacaata ttaaaatgaa aacaatatat tgtgctgaat aggtttatag cgacatctat
     6901 gatagagcgc cacaataaca aacaattgcg ttttattatt acaaatccaa ttttaaaaaa
     6961 agcggcagaa ccggtcaaac ctaaaagact gattacataa atcttattca aatttcaaaa
     7021 gtgccccagg ggctagtatc tacgacacac cgagcggcga actaataacg ctcactgaag
     7081 ggaactccgg ttccccgccg gcgcgcatgg gtgagattcc ttgaagttga gtattggccg
     7141 tccgctctac cgaaagttac gggcaccatt caacccggtc cagcacggcg gccgggtaac
     7201 cgacttgctg ccccgagaat tatgcagcat ttttttggtg tatgtgggcc ccaaatgaag
     7261 tgcaggtcaa accttgacag tgacgacaaa tcgttgggcg ggtccagggc gaattttgcg
     7321 acaacatgtc gaggctcagc aggaccgct
//
